Addgene plasmid #129472: pEGFP-mAV
Purpose: Mammalian expression of full-length mouse archvillin (Supervillin, isoform 2)
Depositing lab: Elizabeth Luna. Depositing organization: University of Massachusetts, Worcester. Publication: Archvillin, a muscle-specific isoform of supervillin, is an early expressed component of the costameric membrane skeleton. Oh SW, Pope RK, Smith KP, Crowley JL, Nebl T, Lawrence JB, Luna EJ. J Cell Sci. 2003 Jun 1. 116(Pt 11):2261-75. 10.1242/jcs.00422 PubMed 12711699.
Backbone
  Vector backbone: pEGFP-C1
  Backbone manufacturer: Clontech
  Backbone size w/o insert (bp): 4731
  Vector type: Mammalian Expression
  Selectable markers: Neomycin (select with G418)
Growth in bacteria
  Bacterial resistance: Kanamycin, 50 μg/mL
  Growth temperature: 37°C
  Growth strain: DH5alpha
  Copy number: High Copy
Gene/Insert
  Gene/Insert name: Supervillin, isoform 2 (alt names: Archvillin; Svil; mSV2)
  Species: M. musculus (mouse)
  Entrez Gene: Svil (a.k.a. AU024053, B430302E16Rik)
  Promoter: CMV
  Tag / fusion protein: EGFP (N terminal on backbone)
  Cloning method: Restriction Enzyme; 5′ cloning site XhoI (unknown if destroyed); 3′ cloning site SacII (unknown if destroyed)
  Sequencing primers: 5′ EGFP-C
Terms and licenses: Academic/Nonprofit Terms; Industry Terms: Not Available to Industry
How to cite: pEGFP-mAV was a gift from Elizabeth Luna (Addgene plasmid # 129472 ; http://n2t.net/addgene:129472 ; RRID:Addgene_129472)
