[The description below was written by a language model from this plasmid's Addgene catalogue record and pLannotate feature annotations shown in this document.]
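Description:
pEGFP-mAV is a mammalian expression plasmid built on the Clontech pEGFP-C1 backbone and carrying the full-length mouse archvillin coding sequence, that is, supervillin (Svil) isoform 2, the muscle-specific isoform of this membrane-skeleton protein. The sequenced plasmid is about 11.2 kb, of which roughly 6.5 kb is the Svil open reading frame, inserted between the XhoI and SacII sites of the multiple cloning site. The human cytomegalovirus immediate early enhancer and promoter drive an EGFP coding sequence followed directly by Svil, so the product is archvillin with EGFP fused to its N terminus. Transcripts are terminated by the SV40 polyadenylation signal downstream of the remaining polylinker sequence.

In bacteria the plasmid replicates from a high-copy ColE1/pUC-type origin and is selected with kanamycin. The same Tn5 aminoglycoside phosphotransferase gene (NeoR/KanR) serves both hosts: a bacterial bla-type promoter placed just upstream of the SV40 enhancer/early promoter gives kanamycin resistance in E. coli, while the SV40 promoter and the HSV thymidine kinase poly(A) signal allow G418 selection of stably transfected mammalian cells. An f1 origin is also present and permits production of single-stranded DNA. The short annotated fragments of an RSF origin, SV40 large T antigen and ble are probably sequence-similarity matches to backbone remnants rather than functional elements.

The construct is suited to transient or stable expression of fluorescently tagged archvillin in mammalian cells, for example to follow its subcellular localization by live or fixed-cell microscopy, as in studies of its association with the costameric membrane skeleton of muscle.
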