Features (pLannotate 1.2.2; 15 found; start..end, strand, type, name):
     11..70      +  rep_origin     RSF ori (fragment): Plasmids containing the RSF 1030 origin of replication can be propagated in E. coli cells that contain additional plasmids with compatible origins.
    138..441     +  enhancer       CMV enhancer: human cytomegalovirus immediate early enhancer
    442..645     +  promoter       CMV promoter: human cytomegalovirus (CMV) immediate early promoter
    690..1406    +  CDS            EGFP: EGFP is a basic (constitutively fluorescent) green fluorescent protein published in 1996, derived from Aequorea victoria. It is reported to be a rapidly-maturing weak dimer with moderate acid sensitivity.
   1422..7931    +  CDS            Svil: SVIL_MOUSE - Experimental evidence at protein level: Swiss-Prot protein existence level 1. [Isoform 2]: May be involved in modulation of focal adhesions. Supervillin-mediated down-regulation of focal adhesions involves binding to TRIP6. Plays a role in cytokinesis through KIF14 interaction (By similarity). From Mus musculus (Mouse).
   7934..7956    +  misc_feature   MCS (fragment): multiple cloning site
   7968..8052    +  CDS            large T antigen (fragment): large T antigen from SV40 (simian virus 40)
   8075..8196    +  polyA_signal   SV40 poly(A) signal: SV40 polyadenylation signal
   8230..8658    -  rep_origin     f1 ori (sequence partly withheld): f1 bacteriophage origin of replication; arrow indicates direction of (+) strand synthesis
   8685..8789    +  promoter       AmpR promoter: bla
   8791..9148    +  promoter       SV40 promoter: SV40 enhancer and early promoter
   9183..9977    +  CDS            NeoR/KanR: aminoglycoside phosphotransferase from Tn5; aph(3')-II (or nptII); confers resistance to neomycin, kanamycin, and G418 (Geneticin®)
   9998..10150   +  CDS            ble (fragment): BLE_KLEPN - Experimental evidence at protein level: Swiss-Prot protein existence level 1. Binding protein with a strong affinity to the bleomycin family of antibiotics. Binds to CL990; an antimitotic-antibiotic compound. From Klebsiella pneumoniae.
  10209..10256   +  polyA_signal   HSV TK poly(A) signal: herpes simplex virus thymidine kinase polyadenylation signal (Cole and Stacy, 1985)
  10585..11173   +  rep_origin     ori: high-copy-number ColE1/pMB1/pBR322/pUC origin of replication
>Addgene plasmid #129472 | pEGFP-mAV | addgene full sequence | sequence record 252745 | Addgene NGS Result
TTTGCTGGCCTTTTGCTCACATGTTCTTTCCTGCGTTATCCCCTGATTCTGTGGATAACCGTATTACCGC
CATGCATTAGTTATTAATAGTAATCAATTACGGGGTCATTAGTTCATAGCCCATATATGGAGTTCCGCGT
TACATAACTTACGGTAAATGGCCCGCCTGGCTGACCGCCCAACGACCCCCGCCCATTGACGTCAATAATG
ACGTATGTTCCCATAGTAACGCCAATAGGGACTTTCCATTGACGTCAATGGGTGGAGTATTTACGGTAAA
CTGCCCACTTGGCAGTACATCAAGTGTATCATATGCCAAGTACGCCCCCTATTGACGTCAATGACGGTAA
ATGGCCCGCCTGGCATTATGCCCAGTACATGACCTTATGGGACTTTCCTACTTGGCAGTACATCTACGTA
TTAGTCATCGCTATTACCATGGTGATGCGGTTTTGGCAGTACATCAATGGGCGTGGATAGCGGTTTGACT
CACGGGGATTTCCAAGTCTCCACCCCATTGACGTCAATGGGAGTTTGTTTTGGCACCAAAATCAACGGGA
CTTTCCAAAATGTCGTAACAACTCCGCCCCATTGACGCAAATGGGCGGTAGGCGTGTACGGTGGGAGGTC
TATATAAGCAGAGCTGGTTTAGTGAACCGTCAGATCCGCTAGCGCTACCGGTCGCCACCATGGTGAGCAA
GGGCGAGGAGCTGTTCACCGGGGTGGTGCCCATCCTGGTCGAGCTGGACGGCGACGTAAACGGCCACAAG
TTCAGCGTGTCCGGCGAGGGCGAGGGCGATGCCACCTACGGCAAGCTGACCCTGAAGTTCATCTGCACCA
CCGGCAAGCTGCCCGTGCCCTGGCCCACCCTCGTGACCACCCTGACCTACGGCGTGCAGTGCTTCAGCCG
CTACCCCGACCACATGAAGCAGCACGACTTCTTCAAGTCCGCCATGCCCGAAGGCTACGTCCAGGAGCGC
ACCATCTTCTTCAAGGACGACGGCAACTACAAGACCCGCGCCGAGGTGAAGTTCGAGGGCGACACCCTGG
TGAACCGCATCGAGCTGAAGGGCATCGACTTCAAGGAGGACGGCAACATCCTGGGGCACAAGCTGGAGTA
CAACTACAACAGCCACAACGTCTATATCATGGCCGACAAGCAGAAGAACGGCATCAAGGTGAACTTCAAG
ATCCGCCACAACATCGAGGACGGCAGCGTGCAGCTCGCCGACCACTACCAGCAGAACACCCCCATCGGCG
ACGGCCCCGTGCTGCTGCCCGACAACCACTACCTGAGCACCCAGTCCGCCCTGAGCAAAGACCCCAACGA
GAAGCGCGATCACATGGTCCTGCTGGAGTTCGTGACCGCCGCCGGGATCACTCTCGGCATGGACGAGCTG
TACAAGTACTCAGATCTCGAGATGAAAAGAAAAGAAAGAATTGCTAGGCGCTTAGAAGGAATAGAAAATG
ACTCCCAGCCCATCCTGTTGCAGAGCTGCACAGGGCTAGTGACTCATCGGCTGCTAGAAGAAGACACACC
CAGATACATGCGTGCCACAGACCCTGCAAGCCCTCATATTGGGCGATCCAAAGAAGAGGAAGACACTCCT
GGGTCCTCCCTAGAAAAGCAAACTCCTTCTAAATACTGCATAGAAACCTCAGGCATCCATAGTTCGGGCT
CCATGGACACCCACAGTCTGGAGTCCAAAGCGGAAAGGATCGCAAGATACAAAGCAGAGAGGAGGCGGCA
GCTGGCCGAAAAGTACGGGCTGACCTTGGACCCAGAAGCTGACTCTGAATACTTGTCTCGATATGCCAAG
TCTCGGAAGGACCCAGATGTGACTGAGAGACGAGGAAAAAGTGACAAGCAAGAAGAACAGAGCAAGGATG
CCAATTCCCGGCACTCCAGGACAGAGTCAGGGCCCAGGACCAGCTTGGTGGCGTCCCAGGACTGTACCCC
GCTGGGAAGCAATATGTCTGACCAGGAGCAGCTGCTCAATGTGGAGAACCAGAGAAGAGTCCAAGATCCC
CCACTAGGAGAAGATGGCTCCTCTGCCTTCTTTTCTGAGCGAAGCATTTCCTTCCCCGAAGTGCCCAGGT
CTCCAAAGCAGATACCCAGCTCACCACTGCAACAGCCAGCCTCCCCAAACCACCCCGGTGACTCACCACT
GCCCACAGAGGCCCGAGCCAGTACAGGGAAGCCCACACATGAGTGGTTTCTGCAGAGAGATTCTGAAGGC
GATACACCTTCACTTATCAACTGGCCTTCCAGAGTTAAAGTTAGAGAAAAATTGGTGAAAGAGGAGAGTG
CTCGCAGCAGCCCTGAACTCACCTCAGAGTCCTTAACTCAGAGGAGACAGCAGCCGGCACCAGCACATTT
CCTGCCTATCCAGTCAGAAAGTTCCACCTTTGATAGGGTCACCAGCAAAGCAGTGAGCTCATTGCAGCCA
AGCCAGAGTGGTGTTCTGCCAACTGACCCTGTTCATGCCATCAAGCTGGTGACCATGGATACCCCAGAAA
GCACATCTGAATTCAGCTGGGTGGGGTCAGCCACCCCAAAAGTTATAAAATCTACCACCTTGAAGATTCT
AGAAGGTGGTTCAAGGGATGCTCCAGTACTCCATATTTGTGAGTCAAAAGCAGAAGATTGGCTCTCCCCA
GAACCTCTGGAGAGGAGCCCCAAGTCACTTTTGACCTCAGAAGATGACAGGCTCGTGAGAGGCCACAAAG
ATCCCTCTGGTAATAAAGACTTGGACAAGGCCATCATTTGCTCCATCGATGTAGAATCTGAGAGGGAGCG
GCAAGTTCAACACCTGCCCACTCAGAGAACTGGCCGGAGTGAAATGCTCCTGTATGTTCAGAGTGGTCCT
GTGTCCCAAGATGCCACATTGACCAGTCACACAAAGGAGGCATCTCCAAAGAAGCGCAAGGTTCTGGCCC
GCTCTCTGTCAGATTACACAGGTCCCCCTCAGCTCCAGGTCCCCAGACACAAGGATGAAGCCCCAAGCCA
GGAGCTGGAGCTGCAGAGTTCCAGGGCAGAAGGGCCTGGTGCAGAAGCCAGCGTGCTGGACACCAGAGTC
TCCGTCGCCCAGCTCCGAAACATATTTATGGAGTCAACCCGAGCCAGCAAGAAACCTGAACTCCAATCCC
GGGTTGAGAGGTCAGCTGAAGGAATTGGCTTGCCCATGGAACGAGAGAGAGGGTCTCGGAAACCAAGACG
CTATCTTTCTCCTGGTGAAAGTAGAAAAACTTCTGAGCGATTTAGAACTCAACCTATAACCTCAGCAGAG
CGAAAGGAGTCGGATAGGTACCCTTCTGGTTCAGAAATACCAGTGGTCGAGGATGAAGAAAAGGTGGATG
AGCGGGCCAAGCTGAGCGTGGCTGCCAAGAGGCTGCTTTTCAGGGAAATGGAGAAATCCTTTGATGAACA
CACTGTCCCAAAGAGACATTCGAGAAATGCAGCTGTGGAGCAGAGGCTGCGTCGCCTGCAGGACCGTTCA
CACACACAGCCCATCACCACGGAGGAAGTGGTCATTGCAGCTACTGAACCTATCCCTGCTTCGTGTTCTG
GGGTCACCCACCCTGTAACGGCGAGACTTCCTAGCCCCACTGTAGCTAGAAGCAGTGTGCAGCCTGCCAG
GTTACAAGCATCTGCTCACCAAAAGGCTTTAGCCAGGGACCAGGCAAATGAGGGCAGAGAGTCTGCCGAA
CCAGGCGAACCTGATTCCTCCACTCTGAGCTTAGCAGAGAAATTGGCCTTGTTTAACAAATTGTCCCAGC
CAGTCTCCAAAGCCATTTCCACCCGAAACAGAATAGATGTGCGGCAGAGGAGGATGAACGCAAGGTACCA
GACGCAGCCGGTCACTCTTGGAGAAGTGGAGCAGGTGCAGAGTGGGAAACTCATCTCCTTCTCCCCCACT
GTGAACACCTCTGTTTCTATTATGGCCTCTGCGGTTGCTCCCACATATGCAGGGGACCTTCGGAAGCTAT
CTGTTGACAACAACACAAGTGCCACTGACTATAAGTCTCCTCCTGCGGAAAACTCAGACTCTCCAGTCAG
AAGCATTCTGAAACCACAAGCTTGGCGGCCTTTGGTAGAGCACAGTGGGAGCAAAGGAATGCCGGGGGAG
TCTGGAAAGACAGAAAGCAAGAATGCTCTGACTGTGGCTGCAGAAGACAGTGGCGTTCAAACACGAGGAG
CCTTCGAGGAGGAAGAGGAGCCCTCCTACCCCATCCTTGGCAGAGTCAGGGAGGGTGATGGCCAGAAGGA
GCCTAAGCATGTCGTCCTAAGGAGGGGAAGCTTAGAGCTAGGCAATCCTTCTGCTGCACACCTTGGTGAT
GAGCTGAAGGAAGTTTCCACTGCTAAAAGCAGTTTGCAAGAGAATCTAGACCTGAAGGATAAGCAGGCCT
CAGAGGAGAACACAGATGTGGAAACTGTCATGAGGAAGTTCTCACTGAAAGAGTTTGGAGAAACGACTTC
TGAGCAGACAGAGGTGGCTGCCAGGAAGGCCTCGGTTCAGATGGCGACCCCAGGGGCCTGGAAGCAGCAG
GAGTCCTCTGAGCAACTAGCAGAGAAGCTCTTCAAGAACCCTTGTGCCATGTTTGCTTCTGGAGAGGTCA
AGGTGCCAGTAGGCGACAGTTTCCTGGATTCACCCAGCAAAACCATGTCAATCAAAGAAAGGCTGGCACT
GTTAAAGAAGAGTGGCGAGGAAGACTGGAAGAACAGGCTGATTCGGAAGCAGGAATATGGCAAAGCCACT
GGCGGCCTGCACACGCAGGAGGTGGAGCAGTCCCTGAAGAAAAAGAGAGTCACAGAAAGTCGAGAGAGCC
AGATGACGATTGAAGAGAGGAAGCACCTCATCACTGTGCGCGAGGAAGCGTGGAAGACGAAGGGCAGAGG
CGCTGCCAATGACTCCACACAGTTCACCGTGGCAGGAAGAATGGTGAAGAAAGGTCTGGCATCACCCACA
TCCATAACTCCCATCTCATCCCCTCTCTGCAGTAAATCAAGGGGCACTACCCCGGTTTCCAAACCCTTGG
AAGATATTGAAGCCAGACCAGATATGCAGCTGGAATCAGACCTGAAGTTGGACAGACTGGAAACCTTCCT
AAGGAGGCTAAATAACAAGGTTGCTGGGATACAGGAAACGGTTCTCACGGTCACTGGCAAATCTGTCAAG
GAGGTGATGAAGTTGGATGATGATGAAACATTTGCCAAATTCTACCGCAGCGTGGATCACAGTATACCCA
GAAGTCCTGTGGAGCTGGAGGAGGACTTCGATGTCATTTTCGACCCTTATGCTCCCAAGTTGACATCTTC
TGTGGCAGAGCATAAGCGCCAGGTCAGGCCCAAGCGCCGGGTCCAGGCTTCCAAGAACCCTCTCAAGCTG
CTGGCAGCAAGAGACGACCTCCTTCAGGAATACACAGAGCAAAGGCTAAATGTGGCCTTCATGGAGTCCA
AGCGGATGAAAGTGGAAAAGATGTCATCCAACTCCAACTTCTCAGAAGTGACTCTGGCAGGCCTGGCCAG
TAGGGAGAACTTCAGCAACATCAACCTGAGGAGTGTCAATCTGATGGAGCAAAACTCCAACAACAGCGCG
ATGCCCTACAAGAAGCTCATGCTGTTGCAGATTAAAGGAAGAAGACATGTGCAGACAAGGCTGGTGGAGC
CCCGAGCCTCATCACTCAACAGTGGGGACTGCTTCCTTCTGCTGTCTCCTCAGTACTGCTTCCTGTGGGT
GGGAGAGTTCTCCAATGTCATCGAGAAAGCAAAGGCATCTGAACTTGCAACGTTAATTCAGACAAAGAGG
GAGCTTGGTTGTAGAGCTACATACATCCAGACCATCGAAGAAGGAATTAACACACATACTCACGCAGCCA
AAGACTTCTGGAAGCTCTTGGGTGGCCAGACCAGTTACCAGTCTGCCGGAGACCCAAAGGAAGATGAGCT
GTACGAGACAGCCATCATAGAGACGAACTGTGTCTACCGCCTGACAGATGACAAACTCGTTCCTGATGAT
GACTACTGGGGGAAGATTCCCAAGTGTTCCCTTCTGCAGTCCAAAGAGGTCCTGGTGTTTGACTTTGGTA
GTGAAGTTTACGTGTGGCATGGGAAGGAAGTCACGTTAGCACAACGGAAAATAGCATTCCAGCTGGCTAA
GCACTTATGGAACGGAACCTTTGACTATGAGAACTGTGACATCAACCCCCTGGACCCCGGAGAGTGCAAC
CCGCTCATTCCCAGGAAAGGACAAGGACGGCCTGACTGGGCAATATTTGGAAGAGTTACGGAGCACAATG
AGACTATTCTGTTCAAAGAGAAATTCCTTGACTGGACAGAGCTGAAGAGACCCACAGAGAAGAATTCTGG
AGAAGTTGTCCAGCAGAAGGATGACCCGAGGGCCGACGTCAAGCCTTATGATGTGACACGGATGGTGGCG
ACGCCCCAGATTACAGCTGGCACCATCTTAGATGGGGTGAACGTTGGCCGTGGCTATGGCCTGGTGGAAG
GAGATGACAGAAGACAGTTTGAGATTGCCACTGTCTCTGTGGATGTGTGGCACATTCTGGAATTTGACTA
CAGCAGGCTCCCCAGGCAGAGCATCGGGCAGTTCCACGAGGGGGACGCCTATGTGGTCAAGTGGAAGTAC
ATGGCAAGTACAGCAGTGGGAAGCCGACAAAAGGGAGAGCACCTGGTGAGAGTGGCTGGCAAAGAGAAGT
GTGTCTATTTCTTCTGGCAAGGCCGGCACTCGACCGTGAGTGAGAAGGGAACGTCAGCTCTCATGACAGT
AGAACTGGATGAAGAGAGGGGGGCCCAGGTCCAGGTCCTGCAGGGAAAGGAGCCACCCTGCTTCCTTCAG
TGTTTCCAAGGGGGTATGGTGGTGCACTCCGGACGGAGGGAAGAGGAAGAAGAAAATGTGCAAAGTGAAT
GGAGACTGTATTGTGTGCGAGGAGAGGTGCCCATGGAAGGGAACTTGCTAGAAGTGGCCTGTCATTGCAG
CAGTCTGAGGTCCAGGACTTCCATGGTCGTTCTGAATATAAACAAGGCCCTCATCTACTTGTGGCATGGA
TGCAAAGCTCAAGGTCATACGAAGGAGGTTGGAAGGACTGCAGCAAATAAGATCAAGGAAGAATGTCCCC
TGGAAGCAGGTTTGCACAGCAGCAGCAACGTGACAATACATGAGTGTGACGAAGGATCCGAGCCCCTGGG
ATTCTGGGACGCTCTGGGGAGGAGGGACAGAAAGGCCTATGACTGCATGCTTCAAGATCCTGGAAGTTTT
AACTTCGCGCCCCGCCTGTTCATCCTCAGCAGCTCCTCCGGAGACTTCTCTGCGACAGAGTTTGTGTACC
CCGCACAAGCGCCCTCTGCCGTCAGCTCCATGCCTTTCCTGCAGGAGGACCTGTACAGCGCGCCGCAGCC
AGCTCTCTTCCTTGTTGACAACCATCACGAGGTGTACCTCTGGCAAGGCTGGTGGCCCACTGAAAACAAG
ATAACCGGCTCTGCCCGCATTCGCTGGGCCTCAGACCGGAAGAGTGCCATGGAGACGGTCCTGCAGTACT
GCCGAGGAAAGAATCTCAAAAGGCCACCCCCCAAGTCTTACCTTATTCATGCTGGGCTAGAGCCCCTGAC
ATTCACCAACATGTTTCCCAGCTGGGAACACAGAGAAGACATTGCTGAAATCACAGAAATGGATACTGAA
GTTTCCAACCAGATCACCTTGGTGGAAGATGTATTAGCCAAGCTCTGTAAAACCATCTATCCACTGGCAG
ATCTGCTTGCCAGGCCACTCCCAGAGGGGGTCGACCCTCTAAAGCTTGAGATTTATCTCACAGATGAAGA
CTTTGAGTTTGCACTCGACATGTCCAGAGATGAATTCAATGCACTGCCCACCTGGAAGCAAGTGAACCTG
AAGAAGTCAAAGGGCCTATTCTGACCGCGGGCCCGGGATCCACCGGATCTAGATAACTGATCATAATCAG
CCATACCACATTTGTAGAGGTTTTACTTGCTTTAAAAAACCTCCCACACCTCCCCCTGAACCTGAAACAT
AAAATGAATGCAATTGTTGTTGTTAACTTGTTTATTGCAGCTTATAATGGTTACAAATAAAGCAATAGCA
TCACAAATTTCACAAATAAAGCATTTTTTTCACTGCATTCTAGTTGTGGTTTGTCCAAACTCATCAATGT
ATCTTAACGCGTAAATTGTAAGCGTTAATATTTTGTTAAAATTCGCGTTAAATTTTTGTTAAATCAGCTC
ATTTTTTAACCAATAGGCCGAAATCGGCAAAATCCCTTATAAATCAAAAGAATAGACCGAGATAGGGT
[37 nt withheld, positions 8329-8365]
AAAGAACGTGGACTCCAACGTCAAAGG
[49 nt withheld, positions 8393-8441]
T
[91 nt withheld, positions 8443-8533]
G
[124 nt withheld, positions 8535-8658]
CAGGTGGCACTTTTCGGGGAAATGTGCGCGGAACCCCTATTTGTTTATTTTTCTAAATACATTCAAATAT
GTATCCGCTCATGAGACAATAACCCTGATAAATGCTTCAATAATATTGAAAAAGGAAGAGTCCTGAGGCG
GAAAGAACCAGCTGTGGAATGTGTGTCAGTTAGGGTGTGGAAAGTCCCCAGGCTCCCCAGCAGGCAGAAG
TATGCAAAGCATGCATCTCAATTAGTCAGCAACCAGGTGTGGAAAGTCCCCAGGCTCCCCAGCAGGCAGA
AGTATGCAAAGCATGCATCTCAATTAGTCAGCAACCATAGTCCCGCCCCTAACTCCGCCCATCCCGCCCC
TAACTCCGCCCAGTTCCGCCCATTCTCCGCCCCATGGCTGACTAATTTTTTTTATTTATGCAGAGGCCGA
GGCCGCCTCGGCCTCTGAGCTATTCCAGAAGTAGTGAGGAGGCTTTTTTGGAGGCCTAGGCTTTTGCAAA
GATCGATCAAGAGACAGGATGAGGATCGTTTCGCATGATTGAACAAGATGGATTGCACGCAGGTTCTCCG
GCCGCTTGGGTGGAGAGGCTATTCGGCTATGACTGGGCACAACAGACAATCGGCTGCTCTGATGCCGCCG
TGTTCCGGCTGTCAGCGCAGGGGCGCCCGGTTCTTTTTGTCAAGACCGACCTGTCCGGTGCCCTGAATGA
ACTGCAAGACGAGGCAGCGCGGCTATCGTGGCTGGCCACGACGGGCGTTCCTTGCGCAGCTGTGCTCGAC
GTTGTCACTGAAGCGGGAAGGGACTGGCTGCTATTGGGCGAAGTGCCGGGGCAGGATCTCCTGTCATCTC
ACCTTGCTCCTGCCGAGAAAGTATCCATCATGGCTGATGCAATGCGGCGGCTGCATACGCTTGATCCGGC
TACCTGCCCATTCGACCACCAAGCGAAACATCGCATCGAGCGAGCACGTACTCGGATGGAAGCCGGTCTT
GTCGATCAGGATGATCTGGACGAAGAGCATCAGGGGCTCGCGCCAGCCGAACTGTTCGCCAGGCTCAAGG
CGAGCATGCCCGACGGCGAGGATCTCGTCGTGACCCATGGCGATGCCTGCTTGCCGAATATCATGGTGGA
AAATGGCCGCTTTTCTGGATTCATCGACTGTGGCCGGCTGGGTGTGGCGGACCGCTATCAGGACATAGCG
TTGGCTACCCGTGATATTGCTGAAGAGCTTGGCGGCGAATGGGCTGACCGCTTCCTCGTGCTTTACGGTA
TCGCCGCTCCCGATTCGCAGCGCATCGCCTTCTATCGCCTTCTTGACGAGTTCTTCTGAGCGGGACTCTG
GGGTTCGAAATGACCGACCAAGCGACGCCCAACCTGCCATCACGAGATTTCGATTCCACCGCCGCCTTCT
ATGAAAGGTTGGGCTTCGGAATCGTTTTCCGGGACGCCGGCTGGATGATCCTCCAGCGCGGGGATCTCAT
GCTGGAGTTCTTCGCCCACCCTAGGGGGAGGCTAACTGAAACACGGAAGGAGACAATACCGGAAGGAACC
CGCGCTATGACGGCAATAAAAAGACAGAATAAAACGCACGGTGTTGGGTCGTTTGTTCATAAACGCGGGG
TTCGGTCCCAGGGCTGGCACTCTGTCGATACCCCACCGAGACCCCATTGGGGCCAATACGCCCGCGTTTC
TTCCTTTTCCCCACCCCACCCCCCAAGTTCGGGTGAAGGCCCAGGGCTCGCAGCCAACGTCGGGGCGGCA
GGCCCTGCCATAGCCTCAGGTTACTCATATATACTTTAGATTGATTTAAAACTTCATTTTTAATTTAAAA
GGATCTAGGTGAAGATCCTTTTTGATAATCTCATGACCAAAATCCCTTAACGTGAGTTTTCGTTCCACTG
AGCGTCAGACCCCGTAGAAAAGATCAAAGGATCTTCTTGAGATCCTTTTTTTCTGCGCGTAATCTGCTGC
TTGCAAACAAAAAAACCACCGCTACCAGCGGTGGTTTGTTTGCCGGATCAAGAGCTACCAACTCTTTTTC
CGAAGGTAACTGGCTTCAGCAGAGCGCAGATACCAAATACTGTTCTTCTAGTGTAGCCGTAGTTAGGCCA
CCACTTCAAGAACTCTGTAGCACCGCCTACATACCTCGCTCTGCTAATCCTGTTACCAGTGGCTGCTGCC
AGTGGCGATAAGTCGTGTCTTACCGGGTTGGACTCAAGACGATAGTTACCGGATAAGGCGCAGCGGTCGG
GCTGAACGGGGGGTTCGTGCACACAGCCCAGCTTGGAGCGAACGACCTACACCGAACTGAGATACCTACA
GCGTGAGCTATGAGAAAGCGCCACGCTTCCCGAAGGGAGAAAGGCGGACAGGTATCCGGTAAGCGGCAGG
GTCGGAACAGGAGAGCGCACGAGGGAGCTTCCAGGGGGAAACGCCTGGTATCTTTATAGTCCTGTCGGGT
TTCGCCACCTCTGACTTGAGCGTCGATTTTTGTGATGCTCGTCAGGGGGGCGGAGCCTATGGAAAAACGC
CAGCAACGCGGCCTTTTTACGGTTCCTGGCCT
